>Addgene plasmid #84021 | pRRL_SRSF2_P95R_mCherry | addgene partial sequence | sequence record 162702 | hPGK-F 5'-GTGTTCCGCATTCTGCAAG-3'
CTCGTTGACCGAATCACCGACCTCTCTCCCCAGGGGGATCCGCTATGAGCTACGGCCGCCCCCCTCCCGA
TGTGGAGGGTATGACCTCCCTCAAGGTGGACAACCTGACCTACCGCACCTCGCCCGACACGCTGAGGCGC
GTCTTCGAGAAGTACGGGCGCGTCGGCGACGTGTACATCCCGCGGGATCGCTACACCAAGGAGTCCCGCG
GCTTCGCCTTCGTTCGCTTTCACGACAAGCGCGACGCTGAGGACGCTATGGATGCCATGGACGGGGCCGT
GCTGGACGGCCGCGAGCTGCGGGTGCAAATGGCGCGCTACGGCCGCCGCCCGGACTCACACCACAGCCGC
CGGGGACCGCCACCCCGCAGGTACGGGGGCGGTGGCTACGGACGCCGGAGCCGCAGCCCTAGGCGGCGTC
GCCGCAGCCGATCCCGGAGTCGGAGCCGTTCCAGGTCTCGCAGCCGATCTCGCTACAGCCGCTCGAAGTC
TCGGTCCCGCACTCGTTCTCGATCTCGGTCGACCTCCAAGTCCAGATCCGCACGAAGGTCCAAGTCCAAG
TCCTCGTCGGTCTCCAGATCTCGTTCGCGGTCCAGGTCCCGGTCTCGGTCCAGGAGTCCTCCCCCAGTGT
CCAAGAGGGAATCCAAATCCAGGTCGCGATCGAAGAGTCCCCCCAAGTCTCCTGAAGAGGAAGGAGCGGT
GTCCTCTGGCGGCGACTACAAAGACGATGACGACAAGGAGGGCAGAGGAAGTCTTCTAACATGCGGTGAC
GTGGAGGAGAATCC
