>Addgene plasmid #84021 | pRRL_SRSF2_P95R_mCherry | addgene partial sequence | sequence record 162703 | mCherry-R 5'-TTGGTCACCTTCAGCTTGG-3'
ATCTCGAACTCGTGGCCGTTCACGGAGCCCTCCATGTGCACCTTGAAGCGCATGAACTCCTTGATGATGG
CCATGTTATCCTCCTCGCCCTTGCTCACCATAGGGCCGGGATTCTCCTCCACGTCACCGCATGTTAGAAG
ACTTCCTCTGCCCTCCTTGTCGTCATCGTCTTTGTAGTCGCCGCCAGAGGACACCGCTCCTTCCTCTTCA
GGAGACTTGGGGGGACTCTTCGATCGCGACCTGGATTTGGATTCCCTCTTGGACACTGGGGGAGGACTCC
TGGACCGAGACCGGGACCTGGACCGCGAACGAGATCTGGAGACCGACGAGGACTTGGACTTGGACCTTCG
TGCGGATCTGGACTTGGAGGTCGACCGAGATCGAGAACGAGTGCGGGACCGAGACTTCGAGCGGCTGTAG
CGAGATCGGCTGCGAGACCTGGAACGGCTCCGACTCCGGGATCGGCTGCGGCGACGCCGCCTAGGGCTGC
GGCTCCGGCGTCCGTAGCCACCGCCCCCGTACCTGCGGGGTGGCGGTCCCCGGCGGCTGTGGTGTGAGTC
CGGGCGGCGGCCGTAGCGCGCCATTTGCACCCGCAGCTCGCGGCCGTCCAGCACGGCCCCGTCCATGGCA
TCCATAGCGTCCTCAGCGTCGCGCTTGTCGTGAAAGCGAACGAAGGCGAAGCCGCGGGACTCCTTGGTGT
AGCGATCCCGCGGGATGTACACGTCGCCGACGCGCCCGTACTTCTCGAAGACGCGC
