[The description below was written by a language model from this plasmid's Addgene catalogue record.]
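Description:
pRRL_SRSF2_P95R_mCherry is a lentiviral mammalian expression plasmid built on the pRRLSIN.cPPT.PGK-GFP.WPRE backbone, a self-inactivating (SIN) transfer vector. As the backbone name indicates, it carries a central polypurine tract (cPPT), which aids nuclear import of the viral genome, and a WPRE, which enhances transcript stability and expression. The SIN design means the integrated provirus lacks LTR promoter activity, so transgene expression depends on the internal promoter. The plasmid is maintained in bacteria at high copy under ampicillin selection. No feature table accompanies the record, so the bacterial origin and the exact arrangement of viral elements are not itemised.

The payload is human SRSF2, which encodes a serine/arginine-rich splicing factor also known as SC35, carrying the P95R substitution. Expression is driven by the PGK promoter, a constitutive promoter of moderate strength active in many mammalian cell types. The coding sequence carries a C-terminal Flag tag and is followed by an element recorded as "2TA-mCherry", presumably a T2A self-cleaving peptide linked to mCherry. If so, the tagged SRSF2 and the red fluorescent reporter would be produced from a single transcript as separate proteins, and mCherry would mark transduced cells for sorting or tracking. The stated insert size of about 1.5 kb fits the whole SRSF2-Flag-2A-mCherry cassette, which appears to take the place of the GFP in the parental backbone.

The stated purpose is expression of mutant SRSF2 in mammalian cells. The associated publication concerns how SRSF2 mutations contribute to myelodysplasia by altering exon recognition, and the construct suits stable delivery of the mutant for such splicing studies.
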