Addgene plasmid #84021: pRRL_SRSF2_P95R_mCherry
Purpose: expression of SRSF2 mutant in mammalian cells
Depositing lab: Robert Bradley. Depositing organization: Fred Hutchinson Cancer Center. Publication: SRSF2 Mutations Contribute to Myelodysplasia by Mutant-Specific Effects on Exon Recognition. Kim E, Ilagan JO, Liang Y, Daubner GM, Lee SC, Ramakrishnan A, Li Y, Chung YR, Micol JB, Murphy ME, Cho H, Kim MK, Zebari AS, Aumann S, Park CY, Buonamici S, Smith PG, Deeg HJ, Lobry C, Aifantis I, Modis Y, Allain FH, Halene S, Bradley RK, Abdel-Wahab O. Cancer Cell. 2015 May 11;27(5):617-30. doi: 10.1016/j.ccell.2015.04.006. PubMed 25965569.
Backbone
  Vector backbone: pRRLSIN.cPPT.PGK-GFP.WPRE
  Backbone manufacturer: Didier Trono (Addgene plasmid # 12252)
  Backbone size w/o insert (bp): 6651
  Vector type: Mammalian Expression, Lentiviral
Growth in bacteria
  Bacterial resistance: Ampicillin, 100 μg/mL
  Growth temperature: 37°C
  Growth strain: NEB Stable
  Copy number: High Copy
Gene/Insert
  Gene/Insert name: SRSF2
  Species: H. sapiens (human)
  Insert size (bp): 1458
  Mutation: P95R
  Entrez Gene: SRSF2 (a.k.a. PR264, SC-35, SC35, SFRS2, SFRS2A, SRp30b)
  Promoter: PGK
  Tag / fusion protein: Flag (C terminal on insert); 2TA-mCherry (C terminal on insert)
  Cloning method: Unknown
  Sequencing primers: 5′ ggggttggggttgcgccttt (hPGK); 3′ TTACTTGTACAGCTCGTCCA
Resource information
  A portion of this plasmid was derived from a plasmid made by: Aravind Ramakrishnan, FHCRC clinical research division
Terms and licenses: Academic/Nonprofit Terms; Industry Terms: Not Available to Industry
How to cite: pRRL_SRSF2_P95R_mCherry was a gift from Robert Bradley (Addgene plasmid # 84021 ; http://n2t.net/addgene:84021 ; RRID:Addgene_84021)
